Addgene plasmid #59553: pET28-ceRab11(1-211)
Purpose: makes 6x Fusion of Full length ceRab11
Depositing lab: David Lambright. Depositing organization: University of Massachusetts, Worcester. Publication: TBC-2 regulates RAB-5/RAB-7-mediated endosomal trafficking in Caenorhabditis elegans. Chotard L, Mishra AK, Sylvain MA, Tuck S, Lambright DG, Rocheleau CE. Mol Biol Cell. 2010 Jul 1;21(13):2285-96. doi: 10.1091/mbc.E09-11-0947. Epub 2010 May 12. PubMed 20462958.
Backbone
  Vector backbone: pET28
Growth in bacteria
  Bacterial resistance: Ampicillin, 100 μg/mL
  Growth temperature: 37°C
  Growth strain: DH5alpha
  Copy number: Unknown
Gene/Insert
  Gene/Insert name: 1-211
  Species: C. elegans (nematode)
  Tag / fusion protein: 6x His (N terminal on backbone)
Resource information
  A portion of this plasmid was derived from a plasmid made by: Christian Rocheleau McGill University
Terms and licenses: Academic/Nonprofit Terms; Industry Terms: Not Available to Industry
How to cite: pET28-ceRab11(1-211) was a gift from David Lambright (Addgene plasmid # 59553 ; http://n2t.net/addgene:59553 ; RRID:Addgene_59553)
