[The description below was written by a language model from this plasmid's Addgene catalogue record.]
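Description:
pET28-ceRab11(1-211) is a bacterial expression plasmid built on a pET28 backbone that carries the full-length Caenorhabditis elegans Rab11 small GTPase, residues 1 to 211. The coding sequence is fused to a 6x His tag supplied by the backbone at the N terminus, so the product is a His-tagged full-length protein that can be captured by immobilised metal affinity chromatography. pET-series vectors generally drive expression from a T7 promoter under lac operator control and are used in E. coli hosts that supply T7 RNA polymerase. However, the record does not list the promoter, terminator, origin of replication or any other annotated features, and no feature table is available to confirm them.

The catalogue entry lists ampicillin as the bacterial selection. This is notable because standard pET28 vectors normally confer kanamycin resistance, so the backbone may be a modified variant, or the field may be inaccurate; the record does not resolve this. Copy number is given as unknown, and the plasmid is propagated in a DH5alpha cloning strain, which is suited to maintenance rather than T7-driven expression.

The construct's stated purpose is production of the His-tagged full-length Rab11 protein. The associated study concerns regulation of Rab GTPase-mediated endosomal trafficking in C. elegans by a TBC-domain protein, which suggests the recombinant Rab11 was one of several purified Rabs used in biochemical work. The record does not describe specific assays. Part of the plasmid was derived from material made by another laboratory.
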