>Addgene plasmid #59553 | pET28-ceRab11(1-211) | addgene partial sequence | sequence record 95283 | T7 5'-TAATACGACTCACTATAGGG-3'
TTTTGTTTAACTTTAAGAAGGAGATATACCATGGGCCATCATCATCATCATCATGGATCCATGGGCTCTC
GTGACGATGAATACGACTACTTGTTCAAGGTTGTTCTGATTGGAGACTCAGGCGTCGGAAAGTCGAATCT
CCTGTCTCGTTTCACAAGAAATGAGTTCAACTTGGAATCAAAATCAACAATCGGAGTCGAGTTTGCCACG
AGAAGCATCTCGGTAGAAGGCAAGACAGTGAAGGCTCAAATTTGGGATACTGCTGGACAGGAACGTTACC
GTGCCATCACATCCGCTTACTATCGTGGGGCTGTCGGAGCTCTCCTAGTCTACGACATCGCTAAGCATGT
GACGTACGAGAATGTTGAGCGATGGTTGAAGGAGCTTCGTGATCACGCCGATCAGAACATTGTGATTATG
TTGGTCGGAAACAAGAGCGACTTGCGCCATTTGCGTGCAGTTCCAACAGACGAGGCCAAGATCTACGCCG
AAAGAAATCAATTGTCGTTTATTGAAACATCTGCCCTCGACAGCACCAACGTTGAAGCAGCTTTCACTAA
TATCCTGACGGAAATCTACAAATCAGTATCCAACAAGCATGTAGGAACTGACAGACAAGGATATGGCGGT
GGCAGTGGTACAATCATTCCTTCGCCAGCGTCCGACCCACCAAAGAAGCAGTGTTGCATCCCATAATAAG
TGAGTCGACAGATCCGGCTGCTAACAAAGCCCGAAAGGAAGCTGAGTTGGCTGCTGCCACCGCTGAGCAA
TAACTAGCATAACCCCTTGGGGCCTCTAAACGGGTCTTGA
