>Addgene plasmid #59553 | pET28-ceRab11(1-211) | addgene partial sequence | sequence record 95284 | T7term 5'-GCTAGTTATTGCTCAGCGG-3'
CTTTGTTAGCAGCCGGATCTGTCGACTCACTTATTATGGGATGCAACACTGCTTCTTTGGTGGGTCGGAC
GCTGGCGAAGGAATGATTGTACCACTGCCACCGCCATATCCTTGTCTGTCAGTTCCTACATGCTTGTTGG
ATACTGATTTGTAGATTTCCGTCAGGATATTAGTGAAAGCTGCTTCAACGTTGGTGCTGTCGAGGGCAGA
TGTTTCAATAAACGACAATTGATTTCTTTCGGCGTAGATCTTGGCCTCGTCTGTTGGAACTGCACGCAAA
TGGCGCAAGTCGCTCTTGTTTCCGACCAACATAATCACAATGTTCTGATCGGCGTGATCACGAAGCTCCT
TCAACCATCGCTCAACATTCTCGTACGTCACATGCTTAGCGATGTCGTAGACTAGGAGAGCTCCGACAGC
CCCACGATAGTAAGCGGATGTGATGGCACGGTAACGTTCCTGTCCAGCAGTATCCCAAATTTGAGCCTTC
ACTGTCTTGCCTTCTACCGAGATGCTTCTCGTGGCAAACTCGACTCCGATTGTTGATTTTGATTCCAAGT
TGAACTCATTTCTTGTGAAACGAGACAGGAGATTCGACTTTCCGACGCCTGAGTCTCCAATCAGAACAAC
CTTGAACAAGTAGTCGTATTCATCGTCACGAGAGCCCATGGATCCATGATGATGATGATGATGGCCCATG
GTATATCTCCTTCTT
