>Addgene plasmid #59553 | pET28-ceRab11(1-211) | addgene partial sequence | sequence record 95285 | pGEX3 5'-CCGGGAGCTGCATGTGTCAGAGG-3'
GCCTGTTCATCCGCGTCCAGCTCGTTGAGTTTCTCCAGAAGCGTTAATGTCTGGCTTCTGATAAAGCGGG
CCATGTTAAGGGCGGTTTTTTCCTGTTTGGTCACTGATGCCTCCGTGTAAGGGGGATTTCTGTTCATGGG
GGTAATGATACCGATGAAACGATAGAGGATGCTCACCATACGGGTTACTGATGATGAACATGCCCGGTTA
CTGGAACGTTGTGAGGGTAAACAACTGGCGGTATGGATGCGGTGCGACCACAGAAAAATCACTCAGGGTC
AATGCCAGCGCTTCGTTAATACAGATGTATGTGTTCCACAGGGTAGCCAGCAGCATCCTGCGATGCAGAT
CCGGAACATAATGGTGCAGGGCGCTGACTTCCGCGTTTCCAGACTTTACGAAACACGGAAACCGAAGACC
ATTCATGTTGTTGCTCAGGTCGCAGACGTTTTGCAGCAGCAGTCGCTTCACGTTCGCTCGCGTATCGGTG
ATTCATTCTGCTA
